>Addgene plasmid #182555 | piggybac-Syn-mScn8a-3xHA | addgene full sequence | sequence record 357916 | Addgene NGS Result
GGCCTCCACGGCCAATTCCATATGTGACGACCGACCCCGACCCACTGGACAAGCACCCAACCCCCATTCC
CCAAATTGCGCATCCCCTATCAGAGAGGGGGAGGGGAAACAGGATGCGGCGAGGCGCGTGCGCACTGCCA
GCTTCAGCACCGCGGACAGTGCCTTCGCCCCCGCCTGGCGGCGCGCGCCACCGCCGCCTCAGCACTGAAG
GCGCGCTGACGTCACTCGCCGGTCCCCCGCAAACTCCCCTTCCCGGCCACCTTGGTCGCGTCCGCGCCGC
CGCCGGCCCAGCCGGACCGCACCACGCGAGGCGCGAGATAGGGGGGCACGGGCGCGACCATCTGCGCTGC
GGCGCCGGCGACTCAGCGCTGCCTCAGTCTGCGGTGGGCAGCGGAGGAGTCGTGTCGTGCCTGAGAGCGC
AGCTGTGCTCCTGGGCACCGCGCAGTCCGCCCCCGCGGCTCCTGGCCAGACCACCCCTAGGACCCCCTGC
CCCAAGTCGCAGCCACGCGTATGGCAGCGCGGCTGCTCGCACCACCAGGCCCCGACAGTTTCAAGCCTTT
CACCCCCGAGTCGCTGGCAAACATCGAGAGGCGCATCGCCGAGAGCAAGCTCAAGAAACCACCCAAGGCG
GATGGCAGCCACCGGGAGGACGATGAAGACAGCAAGCCCAAGCCAAACAGTGACCTGGAGGCGGGGAAGA
GTTTGCCTTTCATCTACGGGGACATCCCGCAAGGCCTGGTTGCGGTTCCCCTGGAGGACTTTGACCCGTA
CTATTTGACGCAGAAAACTTTTGTAGTATTAAACAGAGGGAAAACTCTCTTCAGATTTAGCGCCACTCCT
GCCTTGTACATTCTAAGTCCTTTTAACCTGATAAGAAGAATAGCTATTAAAATTTTGATACATTCAGTCT
TCAGCATGATCATCATGTGCACCATCCTGACCAACTGTGTATTCATGACTTTTAGTAACCCTCCCGAATG
GTCCAAGAATGTGGAGTACACATTCACAGGGATTTACACATTTGAATCACTGGTGAAAATCATCGCCAGA
GGTTTCTGCATAGACGGCTTCACCTTCTTACGAGACCCGTGGAACTGGTTAGACTTCAGTGTCATCATGA
TGGCGTATATAACAGAATTCGTAAACCTAGGCAATGTTTCAGCTCTACGCACTTTCAGGGTACTGAGGGC
TTTGAAAACTATTTCGGTAATCCCAGGCCTGAAGACAATCGTGGGCGCCCTCATCCAGTCTGTGAAGAAG
CTGTCAGACGTGATGATCCTGACGGTGTTCTGCCTGAGTGTCTTCGCCCTGATTGGCCTGCAGCTCTTCA
TGGGGAACCTTCGAAACAAGTGTGTCGTGTGGCCCATAAACTTCAACGAGAGCTATCTGGAGAACGGCAC
CAGAGGCTTCGACTGGGAGGAGTATATCAACAATAAAACAAACTTTTACATGGTCCCTGGCATGCTAGAA
CCCTTGCTCTGCGGGAACAGCTCTGACGCCGGGCAATGCCCAGAGGGGTTCCAGTGCATGAAAGCAGGAA
GAAATCCCAACTACGGCTACACCAGCTTCGACACCTTCAGCTGGGCCTTCCTGGCACTGTTCCGCCTCAT
GACTCAGGACTACTGGGAGAACTTATACCAGCTGACCTTACGAGCGGCTGGGAAAACGTACATGATCTTC
TTTGTCTTGGTGATCTTCGTGGGTTCTTTCTATTTGGTGAACTTGATCCTGGCTGTGGTGGCCATGGCTT
ACGAAGAGCAGAACCAGGCAACACTGGAGGAGGCAGAGCAGAAAGAGGCAGAGTTCAAGGCGATGCTCGA
GCAGCTCAAGAAGCAGCAGGAGGAGGCGCAGGCTGCTGCAATGGCCACTTCGGCGGGCACCGTCTCAGAA
GATGCCATTGAAGAAGAAGGGGAAGATGGGGTAGGCTCTCCGAGGAGCTCATCTGAGCTGTCTAAACTCA
GTTCCAAGAGCGCGAAGGAGCGTCGGAACCGACGGAAGAAGAGGAAGCAGAAGGAGCTCTCTGAAGGGGA
GGAGAAGGGGGACCCCGAGAAGGTGTTTAAGTCAGAGTCGGAAGATGGCATGAGAAGGAAGGCCTTCCGG
CTGCCAGACAATAGGATAGGGAGGAAATTTTCCATCATGAATCAGTCGCTGCTCAGCATCCCAGGCTCGC
CCTTCCTTTCCCGACACAACAGCAAAAGCAGCATCTTCAGCTTTCGGGGTCCTGGACGGTTCCGGGACCC
CGGTTCGGAGAACGAGTTCGCAGACGACGAGCACAGCACAGTGGAGGAAAGTGAGGGCCGGCGCGACTCG
CTCTTCATCCCGATCCGCGCCCGCGAGCGCCGCAGCAGCTACTCTGGATACTCAGGATACAGTCAGTGCA
GCCGCTCGTCGCGCATCTTCCCCAGCCTGCGGCGCAGCGTGAAACGCAACAGCACCGTGGACTGCAATGG
CGTGGTGTCGCTCATCGGGCCTGGCTCGCACATCGGGCGGCTCCTGCCTGAGGCAACAACTGAGGTGGAG
ATTAAGAAGAAAGGCCCTGGATCGCTCTTAGTCTCCATGGAACAACTCGCCTCCTACGGACGGAAGGACA
GAATCAACAGTATAATGAGCGTTGTCACAAACACACTGGTGGAAGAGCTGGAAGAGTCTCAGAGAAAGTG
CCCACCATGCTGGTATAAGTTTGCCAATACTTTCCTCATCTGGGAGTGTCACCCCTACTGGATAAAACTG
AAGGAGATTGTGAACCTGATCGTCATGGACCCTTTCGTAGACTTAGCCATAACCATCTGCATTGTCCTGA
ACACACTATTTATGGCAATGGAGCACCATCCCATGACGCCACAATTCGAACATGTCCTGGCCGTAGGGAA
CCTGGTGTTCACCGGTATCTTCACGGCGGAAATGTTCCTGAAGCTCATAGCCATGGATCCCTACTATTAC
TTCCAAGAAGGCTGGAACATTTTTGACGGATTTATCGTCTCCCTCAGTTTAATGGAGCTGGGCCTTGCAG
ACGTGGAGGGGCTCTCAGTGCTGCGATCTTTCCGATTGCTCCGAGTCTTCAAATTGGCCAAGTCCTGGCC
CACCCTGAACATGCTGATCAAGATCATTGGGAACTCCGTTGGCGCCCTGGGCAACCTGACCCTGGTGCTG
GCCATCATTGTCTTCATCTTTGCCGTGGTGGGGATGCAGCTCTTTGGAAAGAGCTACAAGGAGTGCGTCT
GTAAGATCAGCCAGGAGTGCAAGCTCCCGCGCTGGCACATGAACGACTTCTTCCACTCCTTCCTCATCGT
CTTCCGAGTGCTGTGTGGGGAGTGGATCGAGACCATGTGGGATTGCATGGAAGTGGCCGGCCAGGCCATG
TGCCTTATCGTGTTCATGATGGTCATGGTGATTGGGAACCTGGTGGTGCTGAACTTATTTCTGGCCTTGC
TTCTGAGCTCCTTCAGCGCAGACAATCTGGCGGCCACGGACGACGACGGGGAAATGAACAACCTGCAGAT
ATCGGTGATCCGGATCAAGAAGGGCGTGGCCTGGGCCAAAGTGAAGGTGCATGCCTTCATGCAGGCACAC
TTCAAGCAACGGGAGGCTGATGAAGTGAAACCTTTAGACGAGCTGTATGAGAAGAAGGCCAACTGCATCG
CCAACCACACCGGCGTGGACATTCACAGGAACGGCGACTTCCAGAAAAATGGAAATGGCACCACTAGTGG
CATCGGCAGCAGCGTGGAGAAGTACATCATCGACGAGGACCACATGTCCTTCATTAACAACCCAAACCTG
ACCGTGCGGGTGCCCATTGCTGTGGGCGAGTCTGATTTCGAGAACCTCAACACAGAGGATGTTAGCAGCG
AGTCAGACCCCGAAGGCAGCAAAGACAAACTGGACGATACCAGCTCCTCAGAAGGGAGTACCATCGACAT
CAAGCCTGAGGTGGAAGAAGTCCCAGTGGAGCAGCCTGAGGAATACTTGGATCCAGACGCCTGCTTCACG
GAGGGTTGTGTCCAGAGGTTCAAGTGCTGCCAGGTCAACATCGAGGAAGGACTAGGCAAGTCGTGGTGGA
TCCTGCGGAAAACCTGCTTCCTCATTGTGGAGCACAATTGGTTTGAGACCTTCATCATTTTCATGATTCT
CCTCAGCAGTGGAGCCCTGGCCTTCGAGGACATCTACATTGAGCAGAGGAAGACCATCCGTACCATCCTG
GAGTATGCGGACAAGGTCTTCACCTACATCTTCATCCTGGAGATGTTGCTCAAATGGACAGCCTATGGCT
TCGTCAAGTTCTTCACCAATGCCTGGTGCTGGTTGGACTTCCTCATTGTGGCTGTCTCTTTAGTCAGCCT
TATAGCTAATGCCCTGGGCTACTCGGAACTAGGTGCCATAAAGTCCCTTAGGACCCTAAGAGCTTTGAGA
CCCTTAAGAGCCTTATCACGATTTGAAGGGATGAGGGTGGTGGTGAACGCCTTGGTGGGCGCCATCCCCT
CTATTATGAACGTGCTGCTGGTGTGTCTCATCTTCTGGCTGATTTTCAGCATCATGGGCGTTAACCTGTT
TGCTGGGAAATACCACTACTGCTTCAACGAGACTTCAGAAATCCGGTTCGAAATCGACGAGGTGAACAAT
AAAACCGACTGTGAGAAGCTCATGGAGGGCAACAACACAGAGATCCGATGGAAGAACGTCAAGATCAACT
TCGACAACGTCGGGGCAGGCTACCTGGCCCTTCTTCAAGTGGCAACCTTCAAAGGCTGGATGGACATCAT
GTATGCAGCTGTAGATTCTAGAAAGCCGGACGAGCAGCCTGATTATGAGGGCAACATCTACATGTACATC
TACTTCGTCATCTTCATCATCTTCGGCTCCTTCTTCACCCTCAACCTGTTCATCGGTGTCATCATCGACA
ATTTCAATCAACAGAAGAAAAAGTTTGGAGGTCAGGACATCTTCATGACAGAGGAACAGAAGAAGTACTA
CAACGCCATGAAGAAGCTAGGCTCCAAGAAGCCACAGAAGCCCATCCCCCGACCTTTGAACAAAATCCAA
GGGATTGTCTTTGATTTCGTCACGCAACAAGCCTTCGACATCGTGATCATGATGCTTATCTGCCTCAACA
TGGTGACCATGATGGTGGAGACAGACACACAGAGCAAGCAGATGGAGAACATTCTCTACTGGATTAATCT
GGTCTTCGTCATCTTCTTCACCTGCGAGTGTGTGCTCAAAATGTTTGCCTTGAGACACTACTATTTCACC
ATTGGCTGGAACATCTTTGACTTTGTGGTGGTCATTCTCTCCATTGTGGGAATGTTCCTGGCTGATATCA
TTGAGAAGTACTTCGTCTCCCCGACCCTATTCCGCGTCATCCGATTGGCCCGCATCGGGCGCATCTTGCG
TCTGATCAAGGGCGCCAAAGGGATCCGCACCCTGCTCTTTGCCTTAATGATGTCGCTGCCCGCCCTGTTC
AACATCGGCCTCCTGCTCTTCCTGGTCATGTTCATCTTCTCCATCTTTGGGATGTCCAACTTCGCGTACG
TGAAGCACGAGGCCGGCATCGATGACATGTTCAACTTCGAGACGTTTGGCAACAGCATGATCTGCCTGTT
CCAGATCACGACCTCTGCTGGTTGGGATGGCTTACTGCTGCCAATCCTGAACCGCCCCCCTGACTGCAGC
TTGGACAAGGAGCACCCAGGAAGTGGCTTCAAAGGGGACTGCGGGAACCCCTCCGTGGGCATCTTCTTCT
TCGTCAGCTACATCATCATCTCCTTTCTGATCGTGGTAAACATGTACATTGCCATCATCTTGGAGAACTT
CAGCGTAGCCACAGAGGAAAGCGCCGATCCTCTGAGCGAGGACGACTTCGAGACTTTCTATGAGATCTGG
GAGAAGTTTGATCCTGATGCCACCCAGTTCATCGAGTACTGTAAGCTGGCCGACTTTGCCGACGCCCTGG
AGCATCCGCTCCGAGTACCCAAGCCCAACACCATCGAGCTCATCGCCATGGACCTGCCCATGGTGAGCGG
AGATCGAATCCACTGCTTGGACATCCTTTTCGCCTTCACCAAGCGAGTCCTGGGAGACAGTGGGGAGTTG
GACATCCTGCGGCAGCAGATGGAGGAGCGGTTCGTGGCTAGCAATCCTTCCAAAGTGTCTTACGAGCCTA
TCACGACCACTCTGCGGCGCAAGCAGGAAGAGGTGTCTGCAGTGGTCTTGCAGCGTGCTTACAGGGGACA
CCTGGCTAGGCGGGGCTTCATCTGCAGAAAGATCACTTCCAACAAGCTGGAGAATGGAGGCACCCACCGA
GAGAAGAAGGAGAGCACCCCGTCCACAGCCTCCCTCCCCTCTTACGACAGCGTGACAAAGCCCGACAAGG
AGAAGCAGCAGCGGGCAGAGGAAGGCAGGAGGGAAAGAGCCAAGAGGCAAAAAGAAGTCAGGGAGTCCAA
GTGCGGTTCTGGATCGGGTTACCCATACGATGTTCCAGATTACGCTGGCAGTGGTAGCGGTTACCCCTAC
GACGTGCCCGACTACGCCGGCTCCGGCAGTGGTTATCCTTATGACGTCCCTGATTACGCCTAGTAAGCGG
CCGCGCCCCTCTCCCTCCCCCCCCCCTAACGTTACTGGCCGAAGCCGCTTGGAATAAGGCCGGTGTGCGT
TTGTCTATATGTTATTTTCCACCATATTGCCGTCTTTTGGCAATGTGAGGGCCCGGAAACCTGGCCCTGT
CTTCTTGACGAGCATTCCTAGGGGTCTTTCCCCTCTCGCCAAAGGAATGCAAGGTCTGTTGAATGTCGTG
AAGGAAGCAGTTCCTCTGGAAGCTTCTTGAAGACAAACAACGTCTGTAGCGACCCTTTGCAGGCAGCGGA
ACCCCCCACCTGGCGACAGGTGCCTCTGCGGCCAAAAGCCACGTGTATAAGATACACCTGCAAAGGCGGC
ACAACCCCAGTGCCACGTTGTGAGTTGGATAGTTGTGGAAAGAGTCAAATGGCTCTCCTCAAGCGTATTC
AACAAGGGGCTGAAGGATGCCCAGAAGGTACCCCATTGTATGGGATCTGATCTGGGGCCTCGGTGCACAT
GCTTTACATGTGTTTAGTCGAGGTTAAAAAAACGTCTAGGCCCCCCGAACCACGGGGACGTGGTTTTCCT
TTGAAAAACACGATAATACCTCCGGAATGATTGAACAAGATGGATTGCACGCAGGTTCTCCGGCCGCTTG
GGTGGAGAGGCTATTCGGCTATGACTGGGCACAACAGACAATCGGCTGCTCTGATGCCGCCGTGTTCCGG
CTGTCAGCGCAGGGGCGCCCGGTTCTTTTTGTCAAGACCGACCTGTCCGGTGCCCTGAATGAACTGCAGG
ACGAGGCAGCGCGGCTATCGTGGCTGGCCGCGACGGGCGTTCCTTGCGCAGCTGTGCTCGACGTTGTCAC
TGAAGCGGGAAGGGACTGGCTGCTATTGGGCGAAGTGCCGGGGCAGGATCTCCTGTCATCTCACCTTGCT
CCTGCCGAGAAAGTATCCATCATGGCTGATGCAATGCGGCGGCTGCATACGCTTGATCCGGCTACCTGCC
CATTCGACCACCAAGCGAAACATCGCATCGAGCGAGCACGTACTCGGATGGAAGCCGGTCTTGTCGATCA
GGATGATCTGGACGAAGAGCATCAGGGGCTCGCGCCAGCCGAACTGTTCGCCAGGCTCAAGGCGCGCATG
CCCGACGGCGAGGATCTCGTCGTGACCCATGGCGATGCCTGCTTGCCGAATATCATGGTGGAAAATGGCC
GCTTTTCTGGATTCATCGACTGTGGCCGGCTGGGTGTGGCGGACCGCTATCAGGACATAGCGTTGGCTAC
CCGTGATATTGCTGAAGAGCTTGGCGGCGAATGGGCTGACCGCTTCCTCGTGCTTTACGGTATCGCCGCT
CCCGATTCGCAGCGCATCGCCTTCTATCGCCTTCTTGACGAGTTCTTCTGAGTCGACAATCAACCTCTGG
ATTACAAAATTTGTGAAAGATTGACTGGTATTCTTAACTATGTTGCTCCTTTTACGCTATGTGGATACGC
TGCTTTAATGCCTTTGTATCATGCGTTAACTAAACTTGTTTATTGCAGCTTATAATGGTTACAAATAAAG
CAATAGCATCACAAATTTCACAAATAAAGCATTTTTTTCACTGCATTCTAGTTGTGGTTTGTCCAAACTC
ATCAATGTATCTTATCATGTCTGGAATTGACTCAAATGATGTCAATTAGTCTATCAGAAGCTCATCTGGT
CTCCCTTCCGGGGGACAAGACATCCCTGTTTAATATTTAAACAGCAGTGTTCCCAAACTGGGTTCTTATA
TCCCTTGCTCTGGTCAACCAGGTTGCAGGGTTTCCTGTCCTCACAGGAACGAAGTCCCTAAAGAAACAGT
GGCAGCCAGGTTTAGCCCCGGAATTGACTGGATTCCTTTTTTAGGGCCCATTGGTATGGCTTTTTCCCCG
TATCCCCCCAGGTGTCTGCAGGCTCAAAGAGCAGCGAGAAGCGTTCAGAGGAAAGCGATCCCGTGCCACC
TTCCCCGTGCCCGGGCTGTCCCCGCACGCTGCCGGCTCGGGGATGCGGGGGGAGCGCCGGACCGGAGCGG
AGCCCCGGGCGGCTCGCTGCTGCCCCCTAGCGGGGGAGGGACGTAATTACATCCCTGGGGGCTTTGGGGG
GGGGCTGTCCCTGATATCTATAACAAGAAAATATATATATAATAAGTTATCACGTAAGTAGAACATGAAA
TAACAATATAATTATCGTATGAGTTAAATCTTAAAAGTCACGTAAAAGATAATCATGCGTCATTTTGACT
CACGCGGTCGTTATAGTTCAAAATCAGTGACACTTACCGCATTGACAAGCACGCCTCACGGGAGCTCCAA
GCGGCGACTGAGATGTCCTAAATGCACAGCGACGGATTCGCGCTATTTAGAAAGAGAGAGCAATATTTCA
AGAATGCATGCGTCAATTTTACGCAGACTATCTTTCTAGGGTTAATCTAGCTGCATCAGGATCATATCGT
CGGGTCTTTTTTCCGGCTCAGTCATCGCCCAAGCTGGCGCTATCTGGGCATCGGGGAGGAAGAAGCCCGT
GCCTTTTCCCGCGAGGTTGAAGCGGCATGGAAAGAGTTTGCCGAGGATGACTGCTGCTGCATTGACGTTG
AGCGAAAACGCACGTTTACCATGATGATTCGGGAAGGTGTGGCCATGCACGCCTTTAACGGTGAACTGTT
CGTTCAGGCCACCTGGGATACCAGTTCGTCGCGGCTTTTCCGGACACAGTTCCGGATGGTCAGCCCGAAG
CGCATCAGCAACCCGAACAATACCGGCGACAGCCGGAACTGCCGTGCCGGTGTGCAGATTAATGACAGCG
GTGCGGCGCTGGGATATTACGTCAGCGAGGACGGGTATCCTGGCTGGATGCCGCAGAAATGGACATGGAT
ACCCCGTGAGTTACCCGGCGGGCGCGCTTGGCGTAATCATGGTCATAGCTGTTTCCTGTGTGAAATTGTT
ATCCGCTCACAATTCCACACAACATACGAGCCGGAAGCATAAAGTGTAAAGCCTGGGGTGCCTAATGAGT
GAGCTAACTCACATTAATTGCGTTGCGCTCACTGCCCGCTTTCCAGTCGGGAAACCTGTCGTGCCAGCTG
CATTAATGAATCGGCCAACGCGCGGGGAGAGGCGGTTTGCGTATTGGGCGCTCTTCCGCTTCCTCGCTCA
CTGACTCGCTGCGCTCGGTCGTTCGGCTGCGGCGAGCGGTATCAGCTCACTCAAAGGCGGTAATACGGTT
ATCCACAGAATCAGGGGATAACGCAGGAAAGAACATGTGAGCAAAAGGCCAGCAAAAGGCCAGGAACCGT
AAAAAGGCCGCGTTGCTGGCGTTTTTCCATAGGCTCCGCCCCCCTGACGAGCATCACAAAAATCGACGCT
CAAGTCAGAGGTGGCGAAACCCGACAGGACTATAAAGATACCAGGCGTTTCCCCCTGGAAGCTCCCTCGT
GCGCTCTCCTGTTCCGACCCTGCCGCTTACCGGATACCTGTCCGCCTTTCTCCCTTCGGGAAGCGTGGCG
CTTTCTCATAGCTCACGCTGTAGGTATCTCAGTTCGGTGTAGGTCGTTCGCTCCAAGCTGGGCTGTGTGC
ACGAACCCCCCGTTCAGCCCGACCGCTGCGCCTTATCCGGTAACTATCGTCTTGAGTCCAACCCGGTAAG
ACACGACTTATCGCCACTGGCAGCAGCCACTGGTAACAGGATTAGCAGAGCGAGGTATGTAGGCGGTGCT
ACAGAGTTCTTGAAGTGGTGGCCTAACTACGGCTACACTAGAAGAACAGTATTTGGTATCTGCGCTCTGC
TGAAGCCAGTTACCTTCGGAAAAAGAGTTGGTAGCTCTTGATCCGGCAAACAAACCACCGCTGGTAGCGG
TGGTTTTTTTGTTTGCAAGCAGCAGATTACGCGCAGAAAAAAAGGATCTCAAGAAGATCCTTTGATCTTT
TCTACGGGGTCTGACGCTCAGTGGAACGAAAACTCACGTTAAGGGATTTTGGTCATGAGATTATCAAAAA
GGATCTTCACCTAGATCCTTTTAAATTAAAAATGAAGTTTTAAATCAATCTAAAGTATATATGAGTAAAC
TTGGTCTGACAGTTACCAATGCTTAATCAGTGAGGCACCTATCTCAGCGATCTGTCTATTTCGTTCATCC
ATAGTTGCCTGACTCCCCGTCGTGTAGATAACTACGATACGGGAGGGCTTACCATCTGGCCCCAGTGCTG
CAATGATACCGCGAGACCCACGCTCACCGGCTCCAGATTTATCAGCAATAAACCAGCCAGCCGGAAGGGC
CGAGCGCAGAAGTGGTCCTGCAACTTTATCCGCCTCCATCCAGTCTATTAATTGTTGCCGGGAAGCTAGA
GTAAGTAGTTCGCCAGTTAATAGTTTGCGCAACGTTGTTGCCATTGCTACAGGCATCGTGGTGTCACGCT
CGTCGTTTGGTATGGCTTCATTCAGCTCCGGTTCCCAACGATCAAGGCGAGTTACATGATCCCCCATGTT
GTGCAAAAAAGCGGTTAGCTCCTTCGGTCCTCCGATCGTTGTCAGAAGTAAGTTGGCCGCAGTGTTATCA
CTCATGGTTATGGCAGCACTGCATAATTCTCTTACTGTCATGCCATCCGTAAGATGCTTTTCTGTGACTG
GTGAGTACTCAACCAAGTCATTCTGAGAATAGTGTATGCGGCGACCGAGTTGCTCTTGCCCGGCGTCAAT
ACGGGATAATACCGCGCCACATAGCAGAACTTTAAAAGTGCTCATCATTGGAAAACGTTCTTCGGGGCGA
AAACTCTCAAGGATCTTACCGCTGTTGAGATCCAGTTCGATGTAACCCACTCGTGCACCCAACTGATCTT
CAGCATCTTTTACTTTCACCAGCGTTTCTGGGTGAGCAAAAACAGGAAGGCAAAATGCCGCAAAAAAGGG
AATAAGGGCGACACGGAAATGTTGAATACTCATACTCTTCCTTTTTCAATATTATTGAAGCATTTATCAG
GGTTATTGTCTCATGAGCGGATACATATTTGAATGTATTTAGAAAAATAAACAAATAGGGGTTCCGCGCA
CATTTCCCCGAAAAGTGCCACCTAAATTGTAAGCGTTAATATTTTGTTAAAATTCGCGTTAAATTTTTGT
TAAATCAGCTCATTTTTTAACCAATAGGCCGAAATCGGCAAAATCCCTTATAAATCAAAAGAATAGACCG
AGATAGGGT
[37 nt withheld, positions 11770-11806]
AAAGAACGTGGACTCCAACGTCAAAGG
[49 nt withheld, positions 11834-11882]
T
[91 nt withheld, positions 11884-11974]
G
[124 nt withheld, positions 11976-12099]
CCCATTCGCCATTCAGGCTGCGCAACTGTTGGGAAGGGCGATCGGTGCGGGCCTCTTCGCTATTACGCCA
GCTGGCGAAAGGGGGATGTGCTGCAAGGCGATTAAGTTGGGTAACGCCAGGGTTTTCCCAGTCACGACGT
TGTAAAACGACGGCCAGTGAGCGCGCCTCGTTCATTCACGTTTTTGAACCCGTGGAGGACGGGCAGACTC
GCGGTGCAAATGTGTTTTACAGCGTGATGGAGCAGATGAAGATGCTCGACACGCTGCAGAACACGCAGCT
AGATTAACCCTAGAAAGATAATCATATTGTGACGTACGTTAAAGATAATCATGTGTAAAATTGACGCATG
TGTTTTATCGGTCTGTATATCGAGGTTTATTTATTAATTTGAATAGATATTAAGTTTTATTATATTTACA
CTTACATACTAATAATAAATTCAACAAACAATTTATTTATGTTTATTTATTTATTAAAAAAAACAAAAAC
TCAAAATTTCTTCTATAAAGTAACAAAACTTTTATGAGGGACAGCCCCCCCCCAAAGCCCCCAGGGATGT
AATTACGTCCCTCCCCCGCTAGGGGGCAGCAGCGAGCCGCCCGGGGCTCCGCTCCGGTCCGGCGCTCCCC
CCGCATCCCCGAGCCGGCAGCGTGCGGGGACAGCCCGGGCACGGGGAAGGTGGCACGGGATCGCTTTCCT
CTGAACGCTTCTCGCTGCTCTTTGAGCCTGCAGACACCTGGGGGGATACGGGGAAAA
Features (pLannotate 1.2.2; 19 found; start..end, strand, type, name):
     25..422     +  promoter       hSyn promoter (fragment): human synapsin I promoter; confers neuron-specific expression (Kügler et al., 2003)
    511..6444    +  CDS            Scn8a: SCN8A_MOUSE - Also known as Nbna1. Experimental evidence at protein level: Swiss-Prot protein existence level 1. Mediates the voltage-dependent sodium ion permeability of excitable membranes. Assuming opened or closed conformations in response to the voltage difference across the membrane, the protein forms a sodium-selective channel through which Na(+) ions may pass in accordance with their electrochemical gradient. In macrophages, isoform 5 may participate in the control of podosome and invadopodia formation. From Mus musculus (Mouse).
   6460..6486    +  CDS            3xHA (fragment): three tandem HA epitope tags
   6586..7158    +  misc_feature   IRES: internal ribosome entry site (IRES) of the encephalomyocarditis virus (EMCV)
   7167..7961    +  CDS            NeoR/KanR: aminoglycoside phosphotransferase from Tn5; aph(3')-II (or nptII); confers resistance to neomycin, kanamycin, and G418 (Geneticin®)
   7968..8074    +  misc_feature   WPRE (fragment): woodchuck hepatitis virus posttranscriptional regulatory element
   8083..8204    +  polyA_signal   SV40 poly(A) signal: SV40 polyadenylation signal
   8222..8314    +  ncRNA          G-CSF SLDE: Accession: RF00183 - G-CSF factor stem-loop destabilising element (SLDE)
   9011..9478    +  CDS            B (fragment): PORTL_LAMBD - Experimental evidence at protein level: Swiss-Prot protein existence level 1. Forms the portal vertex of the capsid (PubMed:6228056, PubMed:6232391). This portal plays critical roles in head assembly, genome packaging, neck/tail attachment, and genome ejection (Probable). The portal protein multimerizes as a single ring-shaped homododecamer arranged around a central channel (PubMed:6232391). Binds to the terminase subunits to form the packaging machine (PubMed:7799432). From Escherichia phage lambda (Bacteriophage lambda).
   9514..9536    -  protein_bind   lac operator (fragment): The lac repressor binds to the lac operator to inhibit transcription in E. coli. This inhibition can be relieved by adding lactose or isopropyl-β-D-thiogalactopyranoside (IPTG). lac repressor encoded by lacI
   9540..9570    -  promoter       lac promoter: promoter for the E. coli lac operon
   9585..9606    -  protein_bind   CAP binding site: CAP binding activates transcription in the presence of cAMP. E. coli catabolite activator protein
   9619..9711    -  CDS            lacI (fragment): lac repressor; lacI; The lac repressor binds to the lac operator to inhibit transcription in E. coli. This inhibition can be relieved by adding lactose or isopropyl-β-D-thiogalactopyranoside (IPTG).
   9894..10482   -  rep_origin     ori: high-copy-number ColE1/pMB1/pBR322/pUC origin of replication
  10653..11513   -  CDS            AmpR: β-lactamase; bla; confers resistance to ampicillin, carbenicillin, and related antibiotics
  11514..11618   -  promoter       AmpR promoter: bla
  11671..12099   -  rep_origin     f1 ori (sequence partly withheld): f1 bacteriophage origin of replication; arrow indicates direction of (+) strand synthesis
  12104..12259   -  CDS            lacZα (fragment): LacZα fragment of β-galactosidase; lacZ fragment
  12261..12380   +  CDS            B (fragment): PORTL_LAMBD - Experimental evidence at protein level: Swiss-Prot protein existence level 1. Forms the portal vertex of the capsid (PubMed:6228056, PubMed:6232391). This portal plays critical roles in head assembly, genome packaging, neck/tail attachment, and genome ejection (Probable). The portal protein multimerizes as a single ring-shaped homododecamer arranged around a central channel (PubMed:6232391). Binds to the terminase subunits to form the packaging machine (PubMed:7799432). From Escherichia phage lambda (Bacteriophage lambda).
