[The description below was written by a language model from this plasmid's Addgene catalogue record and pLannotate feature annotations shown in this document.]
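Description:
piggybac-Syn-mScn8a-3xHA is a 12.9 kb mammalian expression plasmid built on a piggyBac transposon backbone and designed to express the mouse voltage-gated sodium channel Nav1.6 (Scn8a) carrying a C-terminal 3xHA epitope tag. In bacteria it is maintained through a high-copy ColE1/pUC-type origin and selected with ampicillin via the β-lactamase gene. An f1 origin and remnants of a lac promoter/lacZα region are also present as backbone carry-over. The annotation does not call out the piggyBac terminal repeats that would normally flank the cargo and allow transposase-mediated genomic integration. It does pick up short fragments resembling the lambda phage portal protein on either side of the bacterial segment, which look like incidental backbone or stuffer matches rather than functional elements.

The expression cassette is driven by a human synapsin I promoter fragment, which confers neuron-specific transcription. It is followed by the roughly 6 kb Scn8a coding sequence, cloned between MluI and NotI sites, and then by the HA tag, of which the annotation recognises only a fragment. Downstream, an EMCV IRES allows the same transcript to translate a neomycin/kanamycin phosphotransferase, so cells expressing the channel can be selected with G418. A short WPRE fragment and an SV40 polyadenylation signal complete the transcription unit. A G-CSF stem-loop destabilising element is annotated just beyond the poly(A) signal, and its relevance is unclear.

The construct is intended for expressing epitope-tagged Nav1.6 in neurons, where the HA tag permits antibody-based detection. This fits the associated study of compartment-specific localization and dynamics of voltage-gated sodium channels.
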