Addgene plasmid #182555: piggybac-Syn-mScn8a-3xHA
Purpose: Expresses Nav1.6 tagged with 3xHA
Depositing lab: James Zhe Liu. Depositing organization: HHMI, Janelia Research Campus. Publication: Direct Observation of Compartment-Specific Localization and Dynamics of Voltage-Gated Sodium Channels. Liu H, Wang HG, Pitt GS, Liu ZJ. J Neurosci. 2022 Jun 6;42(28):5482-98. doi: 10.1523/JNEUROSCI.0086-22.2022. PubMed 35672149.
Backbone
  Vector backbone: Piggybac
  Vector type: Mammalian Expression
  Selectable markers: Neomycin (select with G418)
Growth in bacteria
  Bacterial resistance: Ampicillin, 100 μg/mL
  Growth temperature: 30°C
  Growth strain: NEB Stable
  Copy number: Unknown
Gene/Insert
  Gene/Insert name: Scn8a
  Species: M. musculus (mouse)
  Insert size (bp): 6060
  GenBank ID: NM_001077499.2
  Entrez Gene: Scn8a (a.k.a. C630029C19Rik, NaCh6, Nav1.6, dmu, med, mnd-2, mnd2, nmf2, nmf335, nmf58, nur14, seal)
  Promoter: Syn
  Tag / fusion protein: 3xHA (C terminal on insert)
  Cloning method: Restriction Enzyme; 5′ cloning site MluI (not destroyed); 3′ cloning site NotI (not destroyed)
  Sequencing primers: 5′ CAGCGGAGGAGTCGTGTCGT; 3′ AAGACGGCAATATGGTGGAAAA
Terms and licenses: Academic/Nonprofit Terms; Industry Terms: Not Available to Industry
How to cite: piggybac-Syn-mScn8a-3xHA was a gift from James Zhe Liu (Addgene plasmid # 182555 ; http://n2t.net/addgene:182555 ; RRID:Addgene_182555)
